>Addgene plasmid #27783 | mEgr1/LZRS | addgene partial sequence | sequence record 33983 | 27783 with pBMN-5 (5' GCTTGGATACACGCCGC 3')
TTGATGTCTCCGCTGCAGATCTCTGACCCGTTCGGCTCCTTTCCTCACTCACCCACCATGGACAACTACC
CCAAACTGGAGGAGATGATGCTGCTGAGCAACGGGGCTCCCCAGTTCCTCGGTGCTGCCGGAACCCCAGA
GGGCAGCGGCGGTAATAGCAGCAGCAGCACCAGCAGCGGGGGCGGTGGTGGGGGCGGCAGCAACAGCGGC
AGCAGCGCCTTCAATCCTCAAGGGGAGCCAAGCGAACAACCCTATGAGCACCTGACCACAGAGTCCTTTT
CTGACATCGCTCTGAATAATGAGAAGGCGATGGTGGAGACGAGTTATCCTAGCCAAACGACTCGGTTGCC
TCCCATCACCTATACTGGCCGCTTCTCCCTGGAGCCCGCACCCAACAGTGGCAACACTTTGTGGCCTGAA
CCCCTTTTCAGCCTAGTCAGTGGCCTCGTGAGCATGACCAATCCTCCGACCTCTTCATCCTCGGCGCCTT
CTCCAGCTGCTTCATCGTCTTCCTCTGCCTCCCAGAGCCCGCCCCTGA
