>Addgene plasmid #27783 | mEgr1/LZRS | addgene partial sequence | sequence record 33984 | 27783 with EXFP-R (5' GTCTTGTAGTTGCCGTCGTC 3')
GGCTGAAGCACTGCACGCCGTAGGTCAGGGTGGTCACGAGGGTGGGCCAGGGCACGGGCAGCTTGCCGGT
GGTGCAGATGAACTTCAGGGTCAGCTTGCCGTAGGTGGCATCGCCCTCGCCCTCGCCGGACACGCTGAAC
TTGTGGCCGTTTACGTCGCCGTCCAGCTCGACCAGGATGGGCACCACCCCGGTGAACAGCTCCTCGCCCT
TGCTCACCATGGTTGTGGCCATATTATCATCGTGTTTTTCAAAGGAAAACCACGTCCCCGTGGTTCGGGG
GGCCTAGACGTTTTTTTAACCTCGACTAAACACATGTAAAGCATGTGCACCGAGGCCCCAGATCAGATCC
CATACAATGGGGTACCTTCTGGGCATCCTTCAGCCCCTTGTTGAATACGCTTGAGGAGAGCCATTTGACT
CTTTCCACAACTATCCAACTCACAACGTGGCACTGGGGTTGTGCCGCCTTTGCAGGTGTATCTTATACAC
GTGGCTTTTGGCCGCAGAGGCACCTGTCGCCAGGTGGGGGGTTCCGCTGCCTGCAAAGGGTCGCTACAGA
CGTTGTTTGTCTTCAAGAAGCTTCCAGAGGAACTGCTTCCTTCACGACATTCAACAGACCTTGCATTCCT
TTGGCGAGA
