[The description below was written by a language model from this plasmid's Addgene catalogue record.]
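Description:
mEgr1/LZRS is a retroviral mammalian expression plasmid carrying the mouse Egr1 gene in the LZRSpBMN-linker-IRES-EGFP backbone, which is recorded as about 12.4 kb without the insert. It is propagated in E. coli as a high-copy plasmid under ampicillin selection. The record does not give a feature table, so the promoter, packaging signal, origins of replication and any mammalian selection marker are not stated. In retroviral vectors of this type, transcription of the payload is generally driven from the 5′ long terminal repeat, but that is not confirmed here.

The insert encodes Egr1 (also known as Krox-24, NGFI-A and Zif268), an immediate-early zinc-finger transcription factor. It was cloned between BamHI and XhoI sites, both of which remain intact, so the fragment can be excised or exchanged. The catalogue lists EGFP as a C-terminal tag on the backbone. However, the backbone name indicates a linker-IRES-EGFP arrangement. An internal ribosome entry site normally allows EGFP to be translated as a separate protein from the same bicistronic transcript, rather than as a fusion to Egr1. If so, green fluorescence would mark transduced cells expressing the Egr1 message without altering the Egr1 protein itself, though the record does not settle this point.

The construct is suited to producing retrovirus in packaging cells and then transducing mammalian cells to enforce Egr1 expression, with EGFP used to identify or sort the transduced cells. The record does not describe the specific experimental application.
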