Addgene plasmid #27783: mEgr1/LZRS
Depositing lab: David Wiest. Depositing organization: Institute for Cancer Research d/b/a the Research Institute of Fox Chase Cancer Center.
Backbone
  Vector backbone: LZRSpBMN-linker-IRES-EGFP
  Backbone manufacturer: A.Q. Bakker
  Backbone size w/o insert (bp): 12443
  Vector type: Mammalian Expression, Retroviral
Growth in bacteria
  Bacterial resistance: Ampicillin, 100 μg/mL
  Growth temperature: 37°C
  Growth strain: DH5alpha
  Copy number: High Copy
Gene/Insert
  Gene/Insert name: Egr1
  Species: M. musculus (mouse)
  Entrez Gene: Egr1 (a.k.a. A530045N19Rik, ETR103, Egr-1, Krox-1, Krox-24, Krox24, NGF1-A, NGFI-A, NGFIA, TIS8, Zenk, Zfp-6, Zif268, egr)
  Tag / fusion protein: EGFP (C terminal on backbone)
  Cloning method: Restriction Enzyme; 5′ cloning site BamHI (not destroyed); 3′ cloning site XhoI (not destroyed)
  Sequencing primers: 5′ pLXSN 5'
Terms and licenses: Academic/Nonprofit Terms; Industry Terms: Not Available to Industry
How to cite: mEgr1/LZRS was a gift from David Wiest (Addgene plasmid # 27783 ; http://n2t.net/addgene:27783 ; RRID:Addgene_27783)
